>Addgene plasmid #233972 | makeTCR_Hs.TRAV30 | addgene full sequence | sequence record 468294 | Addgene NGS Result
CGTCTCAGATGGAGACTCTCCTGAAAGTGCTTTCAGGCACCTTGTTGTGGCAGTTGACCTGGGTGAGAAG
CCAACAACCAGTGCAGAGTCCTCAAGCCGTGATCCTCCGAGAAGGGGAAGATGCTGTCATCAACTGCAGT
TCCTCCAAGGCTTTATATTCTGTACACTGGTACAGGCAGAAGCATGGTGAAGCACCCGTCTTCCTGATGA
TATTACTGAAGGGTGGAGAACAGAAGGGTCATGAAAAAATATCTGCTTCATTTAATGAAAAAAAGCAGCA
AAGCTCCCTGTACCTTACGGCCTCCCAGCTCAGTTACTCAGGAACCTACTTCTGTTGAGACGCAGGGAAG
ATGGCCGCGAAGAAAACGTCATAGCTGTTTCCTGACTGACCATTTAAATCATACCTGACCTCCATAGCAG
AAAGTCAAAAGCCTCCGACCGGAGGCTTTTGACTTGATCGGCACGTAAGAGGTTCCAACTTTCACCATAA
TGAAATAAGATCACTACCGGGCGTATTTTTTGAGTTATCGAGATTTTCAGGAGCTAAGGAAGCTAAAATG
GAGAAAAAAATCACTGGATATACCACCGTTGATATATCCCAATGGCATCGTAAAGAACATTTTGAGGCAT
TTCAGTCAGTTGCTCAATGTACCTATAACCAGACCGTTCAGCTGGATATTACGGCCTTTTTAAAGACCGT
AAAGAAAAATAAGCACAAGTTTTATCCGGCCTTTATTCACATTCTTGCCCGCCTGATGAATGCTCATCCG
GAATTTCGTATGGCAATGAAAGACGGTGAGCTGGTGATATGGGATAGTGTTCACCCTTGTTACACCGTTT
TCCATGAGCAAACTGAAACGTTTTCATCGCTCTGGAGTGAATACCACGACGATTTCCGGCAGTTTCTACA
CATATATTCGCAAGATGTGGCGTGTTACGGTGAAAACCTGGCCTATTTCCCTAAAGGGTTTATTGAGAAT
ATGTTTTTTGTCTCAGCCAATCCCTGGGTGAGTTTCACCAGTTTTGATTTAAACGTGGCCAATATGGACA
ACTTCTTCGCCCCCGTTTTCACCATGGGCAAATATTATACGCAAGGCGACAAGGTGCTGATGCCGCTGGC
GATTCAGGTTCATCATGCCGTTTGTGATGGCTTCCATGTCGGCAGAATGCTTAATGAATTACAACAGTAC
TGCGATGAGTGGCAGGGCGGGGCGTAATGAGGGCCCAAATGTAATCACCTGGCTCACCTTCGGGTGGGCC
TTTCTGCGTTGCTGGCGTTTTTCCATAGGCTCCGCCCCCCTGACGAGCATCACAAAAATCGATGCTCAAG
TCAGAGGTGGCGAAACCCGACAGGACTATAAAGATACCAGGCGTTTCCCCCTGGAAGCTCCCTCGTGCGC
TCTCCTGTTCCGACCCTGCCGCTTACCGGATACCTGTCCGCCTTTCTCCCTTCGGGAAGCGTGGCGCTTT
CTCATAGCTCACGCTGTAGGTATCTCAGTTCGGTGTAGGTCGTTCGCTCCAAGCTGGGCTGTGTGCACGA
ACCCCCCGTTCAGCCCGACCGCTGCGCCTTATCCGGTAACTATCGTCTTGAGTCCAACCCGGTAAGACAC
GACTTATCGCCACTGGCAGCAGCCACTGGTAACAGGATTAGCAGAGCGAGGTATGTAGGCGGTGCTACAG
AGTTCTTGAAGTGGTGGCCTAACTACGGCTACACTAGAAGAACAGTATTTGGTATCTGCGCTCTGCTGAA
GCCAGTTACCTCGGAAAAAGAGTTGGTAGCTCTTGATCCGGCAAACAAACCACCGCTGGTAGCGGTGGTT
TTTTTGTTTGCAAGCAGCAGATTACGCGCAGAAAAAAAGGATCTCAAGAAGATCCTTTGATTTTCTACCG
AAGAAAGGCCCACCCGTGAAGGTGAGCCAGTGAGTTGATTGCAGTCCAGTTACGCTGGAGTCTGAGGCTC
GTCCTGAATGATATCAAGCTTGAATTCGTTTGTAAAACGACGGCCAGTGCTAACCGTATCGCATTGGCCA
TACCTACA
Features (pLannotate 1.2.2; 8 found; start..end, strand, type, name):
      9..335     +  CDS            TRAV30: TVA30_HUMAN - Protein inferred from homology: Swiss-Prot protein existence level 3. V region of the variable domain of T cell receptor (TR) alpha chain that participates in the antigen recognition (PubMed:24600447). Alpha-beta T cell receptors are antigen specific receptors which are essential to the immune response and are present on the cell surface of T lymphocytes. Recognize peptide-major histocompatibility (MH) (pMH) complexes that are displayed by antigen presenting cells (APC), a prerequisite for efficient T cell adaptive immunity against pathogens (PubMed:25493333). Binding of alpha-be
    423..454     +  terminator     tonB terminator: bidirectional E. coli tonB-P14 transcription terminator
    455..557     +  promoter       cat promoter: promoter of the E. coli cat gene encoding chloramphenicol acetyltransferase
    558..1214    +  CDS            cat: CAT_ECOLX - Experimental evidence at protein level: Swiss-Prot protein existence level 1. This enzyme is an effector of chloramphenicol resistance in bacteria. From Escherichia coli. This protein is used as a marker in many commonly used cloning vectors, such as pACYC184.
   1241..1268    +  terminator     T7Te terminator: phage T7 early transcription terminator
   1280..1867    -  rep_origin     ori: high-copy-number ColE1/pMB1/pBR322/pUC origin of replication
   1889..1918    -  terminator     T3Te terminator: phage T3 early transcription terminator
   1990..2009    -  CDS            lacZα (fragment): LacZα fragment of β-galactosidase; lacZ fragment
