[The description below was written by a language model from this plasmid's Addgene catalogue record and pLannotate feature annotations shown in this document.]
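Description:
makeTCR_Hs.TRAV30 is a small synthetic-biology part plasmid of about 2 kb. It carries the human T cell receptor alpha variable gene segment TRAV30 in the custom pmakeTCR backbone and serves as one module in the makeTCR system for assembling T cell receptor sequences from standardised parts. It is a bacterial storage and donor vector, not an expression construct. The record lists no promoter for the insert, and the feature table shows no eukaryotic regulatory or viral elements. The plasmid is maintained in E. coli through a high-copy ColE1/pUC-type origin. Selection is with chloramphenicol, through a cat gene driven by its native promoter. Three transcription terminators (tonB, T7Te and T3Te) flank the resistance cassette and the origin, an arrangement that generally insulates a cloned part from read-through transcription. A short residual lacZα fragment is also annotated.

The payload is a roughly 330 bp synthetic segment encoding the TRAV30 V region, the part of the TCR alpha chain variable domain that contributes to recognition of peptide–MHC complexes. The insert is bounded by defined four-nucleotide junctions at its 5′ and 3′ ends, and both are recorded as not destroyed. This is consistent with overhang-directed modular assembly, in which the V segment is released and ligated in a fixed order with other parts, but the record does not name the enzyme used or describe the neighbouring modules. M13 forward and reverse priming sites flank the insert for sequence verification. The stated purpose is to supply the human TRAV gene component for makeTCR assembly, so this plasmid is probably one member of a library of V-gene modules used for rapid, single-step synthesis of chosen TCRs.
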