Addgene plasmid #233972: makeTCR_Hs.TRAV30
Purpose: Hs TRAV gene for makeTCR assembly
Depositing lab: Michael Platten. Depositing organization: Deutsches Krebsforschungszentrum (DKFZ). Publication: makeTCR: A Modular Platform for Rapid, Flexible, Scalable, Single-Step T Cell Receptor Synthesis. Hamberger M, Neuhoff M-T, Pietrantonio SV, Boschert T, Maldonado Torres C, Errerd A, Tan CL, Lindner JM, Platten M, Green EW. bioRxiv 2025.04.27.647198 10.1101/2025.04.27.647198.
Backbone
  Vector backbone: pmakeTCR
  Backbone manufacturer: custom
  Backbone size w/o insert (bp): 1710
  Vector type: Synthetic Biology
Growth in bacteria
  Bacterial resistance: Chloramphenicol, 25 μg/mL
  Growth temperature: 37°C
  Growth strain: DH5alpha
  Copy number: High Copy
Gene/Insert
  Gene/Insert name: TRAV30 (alt name: ENSG00000259092)
  Species: H. sapiens (human)
  Insert size (bp): 328
  Entrez Gene: TRAV30 (a.k.a. TCRAV29S1, TCRAV30S1)
  Promoter: n/a
  Cloning method: Restriction Enzyme; 5′ cloning site GATG (not destroyed); 3′ cloning site CTGT (not destroyed)
  Sequencing primers: 5′ M13 (-21) Forward; 3′ M13 Reverse
Resource information
  A portion of this plasmid was derived from a plasmid made by: synthetic
Terms and licenses: Academic/Nonprofit Terms; Industry Terms: Not Available to Industry
Depositor comments: Please visit https://doi.org/10.1101/2025.04.27.647198 for bioRxiv preprint.
How to cite: makeTCR_Hs.TRAV30 was a gift from Michael Platten (Addgene plasmid # 233972 ; http://n2t.net/addgene:233972 ; RRID:Addgene_233972)
